>Addgene plasmid #109323 | pU6-crRNA(TARDBP) | addgene full sequence | sequence record 209269 | Addgene NGS Result
CCTGCAGGCAGCTGCGCGCTCGCTCGCTCACTGAGGCCGCCCGGGCAAAGCCCGGGCGTCGGGCGACCTT
TGGTCGCCCGGCCTCAGTGAGCGAGCGAGCGCGCAGAGAGGGAGTGGCCAACTCCATCACTAGGGGTTCC
TGCGGCCGCGCTAGCCTGAGGGCCTATTTCCCATGATTCCTTCATATTTGCATATACGATACAAGGCTGT
TAGAGAGATAATTGGAATTAATTTGACTGTAAACACAAAGATATTAGTACAAAATACGTGACGTAGAAAG
TAATAATTTCTTGGGTAGTTTGCAGTTTTAAAATTATGTTTTAAAATGGACTATCATATGCTTACCGTAA
CTTGAAAGTATTTCGATTTCTTGGCTTTATATATCTTGTGGAAAGGACGAAACACCGTAATTTCTACTCT
TGTAGATATGGGAGACCCAACACTATTAAATTTTTCGACGCGTGTGTCTAGACTGCAGAGGGCCCTGCGT
ATGAGTGCAAGTGGGTTTTAGGACCAGGATGAGGCGGGGTGGGGGTGCCTACCTGACGACCGACCCCGAC
CCACTGGACAAGCACCCAACCCCCATTCCCCAAATTGCGCATCCCCTATCAGAGAGGGGGAGGGGAAACA
GGATGCGGCGAGGCGCGTGCGCACTGCCAGCTTCAGCACCGCGGACAGTGCCTTCGCCCCCGCCTGGCGG
CGCGCGCCACCGCCGCCTCAGCACTGAAGGCGCGCTGACGTCACTCGCCGGTCCCCCGCAAACTCCCCTT
CCCGGCCACCTTGGTCGCGTCCGCGCCGCCGCCGGCCCAGCCGGACCGCACCACGCGAGGCGCGAGATAG
GGGGGCACGGGCGCGACCATCTGCGCTGCGGCGCCGGCGACTCAGCGCTGCCTCAGTCTGCGGTGGGCAG
CGGAGGAGTCGTGTCGTGCCTGAGAGCGCAGTCGAGAAGGTACCGGATCCTCTAGAGTCGACGCCACCGT
GAGCAAGGGCGAGGAGGATAACATGGCCATCATCAAGGAGTTCATGCGCTTCAAGGTGCACATGGAGGGC
TCCGTGAACGGCCACGAGTTCGAGATCGAGGGCGAGGGCGAGGGCCGCCCCTACGAGGGCACCCAGACCG
CCAAGCTGAAGGTGACCAAGGGTGGCCCCCTGCCCTTCGCCTGGGACATCCTGTCCCCTCAGTTCATGTA
CGGCTCCAAGGCCTACGTGAAGCACCCCGCCGACATCCCCGACTACTTGAAGCTGTCCTTCCCCGAGGGC
TTCAAGTGGGAGCGCGTGATGAACTTCGAGGACGGCGGCGTGGTGACCGTGACCCAGGACTCCTCCCTGC
AGGACGGCGAGTTCATCTACAAGGTGAAGCTGCGCGGCACCAACTTCCCCTCCGACGGCCCCGTAATGCA
GAAGAAGACCATGGGCTGGGAGGCCTCCTCCGAGCGGATGTACCCCGAGGACGGCGCCCTGAAGGGCGAG
ATCAAGCAGAGGCTGAAGCTGAAGGACGGCGGCCACTACGACGCTGAGGTCAAGACCACCTACAAGGCCA
AGAAGCCCGTGCAGCTGCCCGGCGCCTACAACGTCAACATCAAGTTGGACATCACCTCCCACAACGAGGA
CTACACCATCGTGGAACAGTACGAACGCGCCGAGGGCCGCCACTCCACCGGCGGCATGGACGAGCTGTAC
AAGTCCGGACTCAGATCTCGAGAGGAGGAGGAGGAGACAGACAGCAGGATGCCCCACCTCGACAGCCCCG
GCAGCTCCCAGCCGAGACGCTCCTTCCTCTCAAGGGTGATCAGGGCAGCGCTACCGTTGCAGCTGCTTCT
GCTGCTGCTGCTGCTCCTGGCCTGCCTGCTACCTGCCTCTGAAGATGACTACAGCTGCACCCAGGCCAAC
AACTTTGCCCGATCCTTCTACCCCATGCTGCGGTACACCAACGGGCCACCTCCCACCTAGGAATTCGATA
TCAAGCTTATCGATACCGAGCGCTGCTCGAGAGATCTACGGGTGGCATCCCTGTGACCCCTCCCCAGTGC
CTCTCCTGGCCCTGGAAGTTGCCACTCCAGTGCCCACCAGCCTTGTCCTAATAAAATTAAGTTGCATCAT
TTTGTCTGACTAGGTGTCCTTCTATAATATTATGGGGTGGAGGGGGGTGGTATGGAGCAAGGGGCAAGTT
GGGAAGACAACCTGTAGGGCCTGCGGGGTCTATTGGGAACCAAGCTGGAGTGCAGTGGCACAATCTTGGC
TCACTGCAATCTCCGCCTCCTGGGTTCAAGCGATTCTCCTGCCTCAGCCTCCCGAGTTGTTGGGATTCCA
GGCATGCATGACCAGGCTCAGCTAATTTTTGTTTTTTTGGTAGAGACGGGGTTTCACCATATTGGCCAGG
CTGGTCTCCAACTCCTAATCTCAGGTGATCTACCCACCTTGGCCTCCCAAATTGCTGGGATTACAGGCGT
GAACCACTGCTCCCTTCCCTGTCCTTGCGGCCGCAGGAACCCCTAGTGATGGAGTTGGCCACTCCCTCTC
TGCGCGCTCGCTCGCTCACTGAGGCCGGGCGACCAAAGGTCGCCCGACGCCCGGGCGGCCTCAGTGAGCG
AGCGAGCGCGCAGCTGCCTGCAGGACATGTGAGCAAAAGGCCAGCAAAAGGCCAGGAACCGTAAAAAGGC
CGCGTTGCTGGCGTTTTTCCATAGGCTCCGCCCCCCTGACGAGCATCACAAAAATCGACGCTCAAGTCAG
AGGTGGCGAAACCCGACAGGACTATAAAGATACCAGGCGTTTCCCCCTGGAAGCTCCCTCGTGCGCTCTC
CTGTTCCGACCCTGCCGCTTACCGGATACCTGTCCGCCTTTCTCCCTTCGGGAAGCGTGGCGCTTTCTCA
TAGCTCACGCTGTAGGTATCTCAGTTCGGTGTAGGTCGTTCGCTCCAAGCTGGGCTGTGTGCACGAACCC
CCCGTTCAGCCCGACCGCTGCGCCTTATCCGGTAACTATCGTCTTGAGTCCAACCCGGTAAGACACGACT
TATCGCCACTGGCAGCAGCCACTGGTAACAGGATTAGCAGAGCGAGGTATGTAGGCGGTGCTACAGAGTT
CTTGAAGTGGTGGCCTAACTACGGCTACACTAGAAGAACAGTATTTGGTATCTGCGCTCTGCTGAAGCCA
GTTACCTTCGGAAAAAGAGTTGGTAGCTCTTGATCCGGCAAACAAACCACCGCTGGTAGCGGTGGTTTTT
TTGTTTGCAAGCAGCAGATTACGCGCAGAAAAAAAGGATCTCAAGAAGATCCTTTGATCTTTTCTACGGG
GTCTGACGCTCAGTGGAACGAAAACTCACGTTAAGGGATTTTGGTCATGAGATTATCAAAAAGGATCTTC
ACCTAGATCCTTTTAAATTAAAAATGAAGTTTTAAATCAATCTAAAGTATATATGAGTAAACTTGGTCTG
ACAGTTACCAATGCTTAATCAGTGAGGCACCTATCTCAGCGATCTGTCTATTTCGTTCATCCATAGTTGC
CTGACTCCCCGTCGTGTAGATAACTACGATACGGGAGGGCTTACCATCTGGCCCCAGTGCTGCAATGATA
CCGCGAGACCCACGCTCACCGGCTCCAGATTTATCAGCAATAAACCAGCCAGCCGGAAGGGCCGAGCGCA
GAAGTGGTCCTGCAACTTTATCCGCCTCCATCCAGTCTATTAATTGTTGCCGGGAAGCTAGAGTAAGTAG
TTCGCCAGTTAATAGTTTGCGCAACGTTGTTGCCATTGCTACAGGCATCGTGGTGTCACGCTCGTCGTTT
GGTATGGCTTCATTCAGCTCCGGTTCCCAACGATCAAGGCGAGTTACATGATCCCCCATGTTGTGCAAAA
AAGCGGTTAGCTCCTTCGGTCCTCCGATCGTTGTCAGAAGTAAGTTGGCCGCAGTGTTATCACTCATGGT
TATGGCAGCACTGCATAATTCTCTTACTGTCATGCCATCCGTAAGATGCTTTTCTGTGACTGGTGAGTAC
TCAACCAAGTCATTCTGAGAATAGTGTATGCGGCGACCGAGTTGCTCTTGCCCGGCGTCAATACGGGATA
ATACCGCGCCACATAGCAGAACTTTAAAAGTGCTCATCATTGGAAAACGTTCTTCGGGGCGAAAACTCTC
AAGGATCTTACCGCTGTTGAGATCCAGTTCGATGTAACCCACTCGTGCACCCAACTGATCTTCAGCATCT
TTTACTTTCACCAGCGTTTCTGGGTGAGCAAAAACAGGAAGGCAAAATGCCGCAAAAAAGGGAATAAGGG
CGACACGGAAATGTTGAATACTCATACTCTTCCTTTTTCAATATTATTGAAGCATTTATCAGGGTTATTG
TCTCATGAGCGGATACATATTTGAATGTATTTAGAAAAATAAACAAATAGGGGTTCCGCGCACATTTCCC
CGAAAAGTGCCACCTGACGTCTAAGAAACCATTATTATCATGACATTAACCTATAAAAATAGGCGTATCA
CGAGGCCCTTTCGTCTCGCGCGTTTCGGTGATGACGGTGAAAACCTCTGACACATGCAGCTCCCGGAGAC
GGTCACAGCTTGTCTGTAAGCGGATGCCGGGAGCAGACAAGCCCGTCAGGGCGCGTCAGCGGGTGTTGGC
GGGTGTCGGGGCTGGCTTAACTATGCGGCATCAGAGCAGATTGTACTGAGAGTGCACCATAAAATTGTAA
ACGTTAATATTTTGTTAAAATTCGCGTTAAATTTTTGTTAAATCAGCTCATTTTTTAACCAATAGACCGA
AATCGGCAAAATCCCTTATAAATCAAAAGAATAGCCCGAGATAGAGT
[37 nt withheld, positions 4808-4844]
AAAGAACGTGGACTCCAACGTCAAAGG
[141 nt withheld, positions 4872-5012]
G
[46 nt withheld, positions 5014-5059]
A
[95 nt withheld, positions 5061-5155]
TATGCGGTGTGAAATACCGCACAGATGCGTAAGGAGAAAATACCGCATCAGGCGCC
Features (pLannotate 1.2.2; 17 found; start..end, strand, type, name):
      1..141     -  repeat_region  AAV2 ITR: inverted terminal repeat of adeno-associated virus serotype 2 inverted
    158..398     +  promoter       U6 promoter: RNA polymerase III promoter for human U6 snRNA
    494..941     +  promoter       hSyn promoter: human synapsin I promoter; confers neuron-specific expression (Kügler et al., 2003)
    955..972     +  misc_feature   MCS (fragment): pUC18/19 multiple cloning site
    979..1683    +  CDS            mCherry: mCherry is a basic (constitutively fluorescent) red fluorescent protein published in 2004, derived from Discosoma sp.. It is reported to be a very rapidly-maturing monomer with low acid sensitivity.
   1675..1947    +  CDS            SYNE3 (fragment): SYNE3_HUMAN - Also known as C14orf139 From Homo sapiens (Human).
   1949..1978    +  misc_feature   MCS (fragment): pBluescript multiple cloning site
   2000..2476    +  polyA_signal   hGH poly(A) signal: human growth hormone polyadenylation signal
   2520..2547    -  repeat_region  AAV2 ITR (fragment): inverted terminal repeat of adeno-associated virus serotype 2 inverted
   2576..2603    -  repeat_region  AAV2 ITR (fragment): inverted terminal repeat of adeno-associated virus serotype 2 inverted
   2676..3264    -  rep_origin     ori: high-copy-number ColE1/pMB1/pBR322/pUC origin of replication
   3435..4295    -  CDS            AmpR: β-lactamase; bla; confers resistance to ampicillin, carbenicillin, and related antibiotics
   4296..4400    -  promoter       AmpR promoter: bla
   4495..4530    +  CDS            rop (fragment): Rop protein, which maintains plasmids at low copy number; rop
   4632..4681    +  misc_feature   bom (fragment): basis of mobility region from pBR322
   4682..5137    -  rep_origin     f1 ori (sequence partly withheld): f1 bacteriophage origin of replication; arrow indicates direction of (+) strand synthesis
   5156..5207    +  misc_feature   bom (fragment): basis of mobility region from pBR322
