[The description below was written by a language model from this plasmid's Addgene catalogue record and pLannotate feature annotations shown in this document.]
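Description:
pU6-crRNA(TARDBP) is an AAV transfer plasmid built on a custom backbone, designed to deliver a CRISPR guide and a neuronal nuclear marker from a single recombinant AAV genome. The 5.2 kb plasmid is propagated in E. coli through a high-copy ColE1/pUC-type origin and selected with ampicillin via the β-lactamase gene. An f1 phage origin and small remnants of pBR322 rop and bom sequences are also present in the backbone. The payload is bracketed by AAV2 inverted terminal repeats, which direct replication and packaging of the intervening DNA into AAV particles. The annotation detects one complete ITR and only short fragments of the second, a common outcome for these repeat-rich, recombination-prone elements, and in keeping with the use of a recombination-deficient host strain.

Between the ITRs are two expression units. A human U6 RNA polymerase III promoter drives a crRNA for the RR variant of AsCpf1 (Cas12a) directed against human TARDBP, the gene encoding TDP-43. The crRNA itself is not annotated in the feature table but presumably occupies the gap between the U6 and hSyn promoters. Downstream, the human synapsin I promoter gives neuron-specific expression of mCherry fused to a KASH domain, annotated as a nesprin (SYNE3) fragment, terminated by the human growth hormone polyadenylation signal. The KASH domain anchors the red fluorescent protein to the outer nuclear membrane, so the nuclei of transduced neurons can be identified or sorted. The nuclease is not encoded here and must be supplied separately. The construct is intended for TARDBP editing in human neurons, and the associated publication concerns stem-cell-derived neuronal cultures.
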