Addgene plasmid #109323: pU6-crRNA(TARDBP)
Purpose: AAV vector expressing crRNA for AsCpf1 (RR variant) targeting human TARDBP
Depositing lab: Feng Zhang. Depositing organization: Broad Institute. Publication: Effects of 3D culturing conditions on the transcriptomic profile of stem-cell-derived neurons. Tekin H, Simmons S, Cummings B, Gao L, Adiconis X, Hession CC, Ghoshal A, Dionne D, Choudhury SR, Yesilyurt V, Sanjana NE, Shi X, Lu C, Heidenreich M, Pan JQ, Levin JZ, Zhang F. Nat Biomed Eng. 2018 Jul;2(7):540-554. doi: 10.1038/s41551-018-0219-9. Epub 2018 Apr 9. PubMed 30271673.
Backbone
  Vector backbone: Custom
  Vector type: AAV
Growth in bacteria
  Bacterial resistance: Ampicillin, 100 μg/mL
  Growth temperature: 37°C
  Growth strain: NEB Stable
  Copy number: Unknown
Gene/Insert
  Gene/Insert name: mCherry-KASH
  gRNA/shRNA sequence: ATGGGAGACCCAACACTATTAAA (TARDBP)
  Species: H. sapiens (human)
  Entrez Gene: TARDBP (a.k.a. ALS10, TDP-43)
  Promoter: hSyn1
  Cloning method: Gibson Cloning
  Sequencing primers: 5′ CTGCCTCAGTCTGCGGTG
Terms and licenses: Academic/Nonprofit Terms; Industry Terms: Not Available to Industry
How to cite: pU6-crRNA(TARDBP) was a gift from Feng Zhang (Addgene plasmid # 109323 ; http://n2t.net/addgene:109323 ; RRID:Addgene_109323)
